>Addgene plasmid #55289 | mTagBFP2-CytERM-N-17 | addgene full sequence | sequence record 300769 | Addgene NGS Result
ATAACCGTATTACCGCCATGCATTAGTTATTAATAGTAATCAATTACGGGGTCATTAGTTCATAGCCCAT
ATATGGAGTTCCGCGTTACATAACTTACGGTAAATGGCCCGCCTGGCTGACCGCCCAACGACCCCCGCCC
ATTGACGTCAATAATGACGTATGTTCCCATAGTAACGCCAATAGGGACTTTCCATTGACGTCAATGGGTG
GAGTATTTACGGTAAACTGCCCACTTGGCAGTACATCAAGTGTATCATATGCCAAGTACGCCCCCTATTG
ACGTCAATGACGGTAAATGGCCCGCCTGGCATTATGCCCAGTACATGACCTTATGGGACTTTCCTACTTG
GCAGTACATCTACGTATTAGTCATCGCTATTACCATGGTGATGCGGTTTTGGCAGTACATCAATGGGCGT
GGATAGCGGTTTGACTCACGGGGATTTCCAAGTCTCCACCCCATTGACGTCAATGGGAGTTTGTTTTGGC
ACCAAAATCAACGGGACTTTCCAAAATGTCGTAACAACTCCGCCCCATTGACGCAAATGGGCGGTAGGCG
TGTACGGTGGGAGGTCTATATAAGCAGAGCTGGTTTAGTGAACCGTCAGATCCGCTAGCGCTACCGGACT
CAGATCTGGTACCCCTTGCAGCTTCCAGTTGTCAGGAAGAGAAGGCTCCCATGGATCCTGTGGTGGTGCT
GGGGCTCTGTCTCTCCTGTTTGCTTCTCCTTTCACTCTGGAAACAGAGCTATGGGGGAGGGAAGCTTCGA
ATTCTGCAGTCGACGGTACCGCGGGCCCGGGATCCACCGGTCGCCACCATGGTGTCTAAGGGCGAAGAGC
TGATTAAGGAGAACATGCACATGAAGCTGTACATGGAGGGCACCGTGGACAACCATCACTTCAAGTGCAC
ATCCGAGGGCGAAGGCAAGCCCTACGAGGGCACCCAGACCATGAGAATCAAGGTGGTCGAGGGCGGCCCT
CTCCCCTTCGCCTTCGACATCCTGGCTACTAGCTTCCTCTACGGCAGCAAGACCTTCATCAACCACACCC
AGGGCATCCCCGACTTCTTCAAGCAGTCCTTCCCTGAGGGCTTCACATGGGAGAGAGTCACCACATACGA
AGACGGGGGCGTGCTGACCGCTACCCAGGACACCAGCCTCCAGGACGGCTGCCTCATCTACAACGTCAAG
ATCAGAGGGGTGAACTTCACATCCAACGGCCCTGTGATGCAGAAGAAAACACTCGGCTGGGAGGCCTTCA
CCGAGACGCTGTACCCCGCTGACGGCGGCCTGGAAGGCAGAAACGACATGGCCCTGAAGCTCGTGGGCGG
GAGCCATCTGATCGCAAACGCCAAGACCACATATAGATCCAAGAAACCCGCTAAGAACCTCAAGATGCCT
GGCGTCTACTATGTGGACTACAGACTGGAAAGAATCAAGGAGGCCAACAACGAGACCTACGTCGAGCAGC
ACGAGGTGGCAGTGGCCAGATACTGCGACCTCCCTAGCAAACTGGGGCACAAGCTTAATTAAGCGGCCGC
GACTCTAGATCATAATCAGCCATACCACATTTGTAGAGGTTTTACTTGCTTTAAAAAACCTCCCACACCT
CCCCCTGAACCTGAAACATAAAATGAATGCAATTGTTGTTGTTAACTTGTTTATTGCAGCTTATAATGGT
TACAAATAAAGCAATAGCATCACAAATTTCACAAATAAAGCATTTTTTTCACTGCATTCTAGTTGTGGTT
TGTCCAAACTCATCAATGTATCTTAAGGCGTAAATTGTAAGCGTTAATATTTTGTTAAAATTCGCGTTAA
ATTTTTGTTAAATCAGCTCATTTTTTAACCAATAGGCCGAAATCGGCAAAATCCCTTATAAATCAAAAGA
ATAGACCGAGATAGGGT
[37 nt withheld, positions 1908-1944]
AAAGAACGTGGACTCCAACGTCAAAGG
[49 nt withheld, positions 1972-2020]
T
[91 nt withheld, positions 2022-2112]
G
[124 nt withheld, positions 2114-2237]
CAGGTGGCACTTTTCGGGGAAATGTGCGCGGAACCCCTATTTGTTTATTTTTCTAAATACATTCAAATAT
GTATCCGCTCATGAGACAATAACCCTGATAAATGCTTCAATAATATTGAAAAAGGAAGAGTCCTGAGGCG
GAAAGAACCAGCTGTGGAATGTGTGTCAGTTAGGGTGTGGAAAGTCCCCAGGCTCCCCAGCAGGCAGAAG
TATGCAAAGCATGCATCTCAATTAGTCAGCAACCAGGTGTGGAAAGTCCCCAGGCTCCCCAGCAGGCAGA
AGTATGCAAAGCATGCATCTCAATTAGTCAGCAACCATAGTCCCGCCCCTAACTCCGCCCATCCCGCCCC
TAACTCCGCCCAGTTCCGCCCATTCTCCGCCCCATGGCTGACTAATTTTTTTTATTTATGCAGAGGCCGA
GGCCGCCTCGGCCTCTGAGCTATTCCAGAAGTAGTGAGGAGGCTTTTTTGGAGGCCTAGGCTTTTGCAAA
GATCGATCAAGAGACAGGATGAGGATCGTTTCGCATGATTGAACAAGATGGATTGCACGCAGGTTCTCCG
GCCGCTTGGGTGGAGAGGCTATTCGGCTATGACTGGGCACAACAGACAATCGGCTGCTCTGATGCCGCCG
TGTTCCGGCTGTCAGCGCAGGGGCGCCCGGTTCTTTTTGTCAAGACCGACCTGTCCGGTGCCCTGAATGA
ACTGCAAGACGAGGCAGCGCGGCTATCGTGGCTGGCCACGACGGGCGTTCCTTGCGCAGCTGTGCTCGAC
GTTGTCACTGAAGCGGGAAGGGACTGGCTGCTATTGGGCGAAGTGCCGGGGCAGGATCTCCTGTCATCTC
ACCTTGCTCCTGCCGAGAAAGTATCCATCATGGCTGATGCAATGCGGCGGCTGCATACGCTTGATCCGGC
TACCTGCCCATTCGACCACCAAGCGAAACATCGCATCGAGCGAGCACGTACTCGGATGGAAGCCGGTCTT
GTCGATCAGGATGATCTGGACGAAGAGCATCAGGGGCTCGCGCCAGCCGAACTGTTCGCCAGGCTCAAGG
CGAGCATGCCCGACGGCGAGGATCTCGTCGTGACCCATGGCGATGCCTGCTTGCCGAATATCATGGTGGA
AAATGGCCGCTTTTCTGGATTCATCGACTGTGGCCGGCTGGGTGTGGCGGACCGCTATCAGGACATAGCG
TTGGCTACCCGTGATATTGCTGAAGAGCTTGGCGGCGAATGGGCTGACCGCTTCCTCGTGCTTTACGGTA
TCGCCGCTCCCGATTCGCAGCGCATCGCCTTCTATCGCCTTCTTGACGAGTTCTTCTGAGCGGGACTCTG
GGGTTCGAAATGACCGACCAAGCGACGCCCAACCTGCCATCACGAGATTTCGATTCCACCGCCGCCTTCT
ATGAAAGGTTGGGCTTCGGAATCGTTTTCCGGGACGCCGGCTGGATGATCCTCCAGCGCGGGGATCTCAT
GCTGGAGTTCTTCGCCCACCCTAGGGGGAGGCTAACTGAAACACGGAAGGAGACAATACCGGAAGGAACC
CGCGCTATGACGGCAATAAAAAGACAGAATAAAACGCACGGTGTTGGGTCGTTTGTTCATAAACGCGGGG
TTCGGTCCCAGGGCTGGCACTCTGTCGATACCCCACCGAGACCCCATTGGGGCCAATACGCCCGCGTTTC
TTCCTTTTCCCCACCCCACCCCCCAAGTTCGGGTGAAGGCCCAGGGCTCGCAGCCAACGTCGGGGCGGCA
GGCCCTGCCATAGCCTCAGGTTACTCATATATACTTTAGATTGATTTAAAACTTCATTTTTAATTTAAAA
GGATCTAGGTGAAGATCCTTTTTGATAATCTCATGACCAAAATCCCTTAACGTGAGTTTTCGTTCCACTG
AGCGTCAGACCCCGTAGAAAAGATCAAAGGATCTTCTTGAGATCCTTTTTTTCTGCGCGTAATCTGCTGC
TTGCAAACAAAAAAACCACCGCTACCAGCGGTGGTTTGTTTGCCGGATCAAGAGCTACCAACTCTTTTTC
CGAAGGTAACTGGCTTCAGCAGAGCGCAGATACCAAATACTGTTCTTCTAGTGTAGCCGTAGTTAGGCCA
CCACTTCAAGAACTCTGTAGCACCGCCTACATACCTCGCTCTGCTAATCCTGTTACCAGTGGCTGCTGCC
AGTGGCGATAAGTCGTGTCTTACCGGGTTGGACTCAAGACGATAGTTACCGGATAAGGCGCAGCGGTCGG
GCTGAACGGGGGGTTCGTGCACACAGCCCAGCTTGGAGCGAACGACCTACACCGAACTGAGATACCTACA
GCGTGAGCTATGAGAAAGCGCCACGCTTCCCGAAGGGAGAAAGGCGGACAGGTATCCGGTAAGCGGCAGG
GTCGGAACAGGAGAGCGCACGAGGGAGCTTCCAGGGGGAAACGCCTGGTATCTTTATAGTCCTGTCGGGT
TTCGCCACCTCTGACTTGAGCGTCGATTTTTGTGATGCTCGTCAGGGGGGCGGAGCCTATGGAAAAACGC
CAGCAACGCGGCCTTTTTACGGTTCCTGGCCTTTTGCTGGCCTTTTGCTCACATGTTCTTTCCTGCGTTA
TCCCCTGATTCTGTGG
Features (pLannotate 1.2.2; 16 found; start..end, strand, type, name):
     84..387     +  enhancer       CMV enhancer: human cytomegalovirus immediate early enhancer
    388..591     +  promoter       CMV promoter: human cytomegalovirus (CMV) immediate early promoter
    614..637     +  misc_feature   MCS (fragment): multiple cloning site
    681..767     +  CDS            CYP2C1 (fragment): CP2C1_RABIT - Experimental evidence at protein level: Swiss-Prot protein existence level 1. Cytochromes P450 are a group of heme-thiolate monooxygenases. In liver microsomes, this enzyme is involved in an NADPH-dependent electron transport pathway. It oxidizes a variety of structurally unrelated compounds, including steroids, fatty acids, and xenobiotics. From Oryctolagus cuniculus (Rabbit).
    762..805     +  misc_feature   MCS (fragment): multiple cloning site
    819..1529    +  CDS            mTagBFP2: mTagBFP2 is a basic (constitutively fluorescent) blue fluorescent protein published in 2011, derived from Entacmaea quadricolor. It is reported to be a very rapidly-maturing monomer with very low acid sensitivity.
   1548..1631    +  CDS            large T antigen (fragment): large T antigen from SV40 (simian virus 40)
   1654..1775    +  polyA_signal   SV40 poly(A) signal: SV40 polyadenylation signal
   1809..2237    -  rep_origin     f1 ori (sequence partly withheld): f1 bacteriophage origin of replication; arrow indicates direction of (+) strand synthesis
   2264..2368    +  promoter       AmpR promoter: bla
   2370..2727    +  promoter       SV40 promoter: SV40 enhancer and early promoter
   2762..3556    +  CDS            NeoR/KanR: aminoglycoside phosphotransferase from Tn5; aph(3')-II (or nptII); confers resistance to neomycin, kanamycin, and G418 (Geneticin®)
   3577..3729    +  CDS            ble (fragment): BLE_KLEPN - Experimental evidence at protein level: Swiss-Prot protein existence level 1. Binding protein with a strong affinity to the bleomycin family of antibiotics. Binds to CL990; an antimitotic-antibiotic compound. From Klebsiella pneumoniae.
   3788..3835    +  polyA_signal   HSV TK poly(A) signal: herpes simplex virus thymidine kinase polyadenylation signal (Cole and Stacy, 1985)
   3926..3942    -  polyA_signal   bGH poly(A) signal (fragment): bovine growth hormone polyadenylation signal
   4164..4752    +  rep_origin     ori: high-copy-number ColE1/pMB1/pBR322/pUC origin of replication
