[The description below was written by a language model from this plasmid's Addgene catalogue record and pLannotate feature annotations shown in this document.]
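Description:
mTagBFP2-CytERM-N-17 is a mammalian expression plasmid built on the mTagBFP2-N1 backbone, an N1-type fusion vector in which a targeting sequence is placed upstream of the fluorescent protein. It is propagated in E. coli from a high-copy ColE1/pUC-type origin under kanamycin selection. A single NeoR/KanR (aminoglycoside phosphotransferase) gene serves both hosts: a bacterial bla-type promoter drives it in E. coli, while an adjacent SV40 enhancer/early promoter drives it in mammalian cells, with an HSV TK polyadenylation signal downstream, so that stable transfectants can be selected with G418. An f1 origin is also present, a standard element that permits single-stranded DNA production. The small annotated fragments of ble, SV40 large T antigen and the bGH poly(A) signal appear to be backbone remnants rather than functional parts.

The payload is expressed from the human CMV immediate early enhancer and promoter and terminated by an SV40 poly(A) signal. The insert, CytERM, is annotated as a short fragment of rabbit cytochrome P450 CYP2C1, only about 90 nucleotides long. It is joined through residual multiple cloning site sequence to the mTagBFP2 coding sequence, placing the fluorescent protein at the C terminus of the fusion. According to the record this cytochrome P450 segment directs the fusion to the endoplasmic reticulum. mTagBFP2 is a monomeric, rapidly maturing blue fluorescent protein derived from Entacmaea quadricolor, with a recorded excitation of 399 nm and emission of 456 nm. The construct therefore serves as a blue endoplasmic reticulum marker for fluorescence imaging in transfected mammalian cells.
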