Addgene plasmid #55289: mTagBFP2-CytERM-N-17
Purpose: Localization: Endoplasmic Reticulum, Excitation: 399, Emission: 456
Depositing lab: Michael Davidson. Depositing organization: Florida State University, Tallahassee. Publication: An enhanced monomeric blue fluorescent protein with the high chemical stability of the chromophore. Subach OM, Cranfill PJ, Davidson MW, Verkhusha VV. PLoS One. 2011;6(12):e28674. Epub 2011 Dec 8. 10.1371/journal.pone.0028674 PubMed 22174863.
Backbone
  Vector backbone: mTagBFP2-N1
  Backbone size w/o insert (bp): 4750
  Vector type: Mammalian Expression
  Selectable markers: Neomycin (select with G418)
Growth in bacteria
  Bacterial resistance: Kanamycin, 50 μg/mL
  Growth temperature: 37°C
  Growth strain: DH5alpha
  Copy number: High Copy
Gene/Insert
  Gene/Insert name: CytERM (alt names: Cytochrome p450; NM_001171120.1)
  Promoter: CMV
  Tag / fusion protein: mTagBFP2 (C terminal on backbone)
  Cloning method: Unknown
  Sequencing primers: 5′ CMV-F; 3′ SV40pA-R
Terms and licenses: Academic/Nonprofit Terms; Industry Terms
Depositor comments: Cytochrome p450 . Excitation = 399; Emission = 456
How to cite: mTagBFP2-CytERM-N-17 was a gift from Michael Davidson (Addgene plasmid # 55289 ; http://n2t.net/addgene:55289 ; RRID:Addgene_55289)
