>Addgene plasmid #55289 | mTagBFP2-CytERM-N-17 | depositor partial sequence | sequence record 85694 | insert sequence
GGTCTATATAAGCAGAGCTGGTTTAGTGAACCGTCAGATCCGCTAGCGCTACCGGACTCAGATCTGGTAC
CCCTTGCAGCTTCCAGTTGTCAGGAAGAGAAGGCTCCCATGGATCCTGTGGTGGTGCTGGGGCTCTGTCT
CTCCTGTTTGCTTCTCCTTTCACTCTGGAAACAGAGCTATGGGGGAGGGAAGCTTCGAATTCTGCAGTCG
ACGGTACCGCGGGCCCGGGATCCACCGGTCGCCACCATGGTGTCTAAGGGCGAAGAGCTGATTAAGGAGA
ACATGCACATGAAGCTGTACATGGAGGGCACCGTGGACAACCATCACTTCAAGTGCACATCCGAGGGCGA
AGGCAAGCCCTACGAGGGCACCCAGACCATGAGAATCAAGGTGGTCGAGGGCGGCCCTCTCCCCTTCGCC
TTCGACATCCTGGCTACTAGCTTCCTCTACGGCAGCAAGACCTTCATCAACCACACCCAGGGCATCCCCG
ACTTCTTCAAGCAGTCCTTCCCTGAGGGCTTCACATGGGAGAGAGTCACCACATACGAAGACGGGGGCGT
GCTGACCGCTACCCAGGACACCAGCCTCCAGGACGGCTGCCTCATCTACAACGTCAAGATCAGAGGGGTG
AACTTCACATCCAACGGCCCTGTGATGCAGAAGAAAACACTCGGCTGGGAGGCCTTCACCGAGACGCTGT
ACCCCGCTGACGGCGGCCTGGAAGGCAGAAACGACATGGCCCTGAAGCTCGTGGGCGGGAGCCATCTGAT
CGCAAACGCCAAGACCACATATAGATCCAAGAAACCCGCTAAGAACCTCAAGATGCCTGGCGTCTACTAT
GTGGACTACAGACTGGAAAGAATCAAGGAGGCCAACAACGAGACCTACGTCGAGCAGCACGAGGTGGCAG
TGGCCAGATACTGCGACCTCCCTAGCAAACTGGGGCACAAGCTTAATTAAGCGGCCGCGACTCTAGATCA
TAATCAGCCATACCACATTTGTAGAGGTTTTACTTGCTTTAAAAAACCTCCCACACTCCCCCTGAACCTG
AAACATAAATGAATG
